Addgene plasmid #31571: pQTEV-PRKRA
Depositing lab: Konrad Buessow. Depositing organization: Max Planck Institute for Molecular Genetics. Publication: Structural genomics of human proteins--target selection and generation of a public catalogue of expression clones. Bussow K, Scheich C, Sievert V, Harttig U, Schultz J, Simon B, Bork P, Lehrach H, Heinemann U. Microb Cell Fact. 2005 Jul 5;4:21. doi: 10.1186/1475-2859-4-21. PubMed 15998469.
Backbone
  Vector backbone: pQTEV
  Backbone size w/o insert (bp): 4700
  Vector type: Bacterial Expression
Growth in bacteria
  Bacterial resistance: Ampicillin, 100 μg/mL
  Growth temperature: 37°C
  Growth strain: Rosetta
  Copy number: Unknown
Gene/Insert
  Gene/Insert name: protein kinase, interferon-inducible double stranded RNA dependent activator (alt name: PSFEp250D014)
  Species: H. sapiens (human)
  Insert size (bp): 1014
  GenBank ID: DQ000578
  Entrez Gene: PRKRA (a.k.a. DYT16, HSD14, PACT, RAX)
  Tag / fusion protein: His (N terminal on backbone); TEV (N terminal on backbone)
  Cloning method: Restriction Enzyme; 5′ cloning site BamHI (not destroyed); 3′ cloning site NotI (not destroyed)
  Sequencing primers: 5′ TGAGCGGATAACAATTTCACACAG; 3′ GGCAACCGAGCGTTCTGAAC
Terms and licenses: Academic/Nonprofit Terms; Industry Terms: Not Available to Industry
Depositor comments: The vector pQTEV is derived from Qiagen pQE-2 and contains an inactive chloramphenicol resistance gene sequence. The Rosetta bacterial strain contains an additional plasmid. The second plasmid, pRARE, provides rare tRNAs for overexpression of recombinant proteins. It has 4694 bp and is chloramphenicol resistence.
How to cite: pQTEV-PRKRA was a gift from Konrad Buessow (Addgene plasmid # 31571 ; http://n2t.net/addgene:31571 ; RRID:Addgene_31571)
