[The description below was written by a language model from this plasmid's Addgene catalogue record and pLannotate feature annotations shown in this document.]
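Description:
pQTEV-PRKRA is a bacterial expression plasmid for producing human PRKRA (also called PACT or RAX), the interferon-inducible, double-stranded-RNA-dependent activator of protein kinase PKR, as a recombinant protein in E. coli. The backbone, pQTEV, is derived from Qiagen's pQE-2. It replicates from a ColE1/pMB1-type origin, retains the pBR322 bom region and only a fragment of rop, and is selected with ampicillin through the β-lactamase gene. A cat coding sequence with a partial cat promoter lies downstream of the expression cassette, but the depositor states that this chloramphenicol resistance sequence is inactive.

Expression is driven by the bacteriophage T5 promoter, which is recognised by E. coli RNA polymerase. The promoter has an embedded lac operator and is followed by a second one. The plasmid also carries lacI under the lacIq promoter, so it supplies its own repressor and transcription can be induced with IPTG. The reading frame begins with an N-terminal histidine tag, annotated as 7xHis, followed by a TEV protease recognition site, so the tag can be removed after affinity purification. The roughly 1 kb PRKRA insert was cloned between BamHI and NotI sites, both of which are preserved. The lambda t0 terminator follows the insert, and the rrnB T1 terminator sits after the cat sequence.

The clone comes from a structural genomics effort that generated a public catalogue of human protein expression clones. It is supplied in the Rosetta strain, which carries a separate chloramphenicol-resistant plasmid, pRARE, that provides rare tRNAs to support overexpression of human sequences.
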