Features (pLannotate 1.2.2; 18 found; start..end, strand, type, name):
     10..54      +  promoter       T5 promoter: bacteriophage T5 promoter for E. coli RNA polymerase, with embedded lac operator
     62..78      +  protein_bind   lac operator: The lac repressor binds to the lac operator to inhibit transcription in E. coli. This inhibition can be relieved by adding lactose or isopropyl-β-D-thiogalactopyranoside (IPTG). lac repressor encoded by lacI
    121..141     +  CDS            7xHis: 6xHis affinity tag
    165..185     +  CDS            capTEV™ (fragment): composite tag for in vivo biotinylation, TEV protease cleavage, and 6xHis tagging
    190..1125    +  CDS            PRKRA: PRKRA_HUMAN - Also known as PACT, RAX. Experimental evidence at protein level: Swiss-Prot protein existence level 1. Activates EIF2AK2/PKR in the absence of double-stranded RNA (dsRNA), leading to phosphorylation of EIF2S1/EFI2-alpha and inhibition of translation and induction of apoptosis. Required for siRNA production by DICER1 and for subsequent siRNA-mediated post- transcriptional gene silencing. Does not seem to be required for processing of pre-miRNA to miRNA by DICER1. Promotes UBC9-p53/TP53 association and sumoylation and phosphorylation of p53/TP53 at 'Lys- 386' at 'Ser-392' respectiv
   1171..1265    +  terminator     lambda t0 terminator: transcription terminator from phage lambda
   1280..1308    +  promoter       cat promoter (fragment): promoter of the E. coli cat gene encoding chloramphenicol acetyltransferase
   1309..1965    +  CDS            cat: CAT_ECOLX - Experimental evidence at protein level: Swiss-Prot protein existence level 1. This enzyme is an effector of chloramphenicol resistance in bacteria. From Escherichia coli. This protein is used as a marker in many commonly used cloning vectors, such as pACYC184.
   2033..2119    +  terminator     rrnB T1 terminator: Escherichia coli rrnB; transcription terminator T1 from the E. coli rrnB gene
   2142..2159    -  promoter       tet promoter (fragment): E. coli promoter for tetracycline efflux protein gene
   2178..2199    -  protein_bind   CAP binding site: CAP binding activates transcription in the presence of cAMP. E. coli catabolite activator protein
   2212..3294    -  CDS            lacI: lac repressor; lacI; The lac repressor binds to the lac operator to inhibit transcription in E. coli. This inhibition can be relieved by adding lactose or isopropyl-β-D-thiogalactopyranoside (IPTG).
   3295..3372    -  promoter       lacIq promoter: lacI (mutant); In the lacIq allele, a single base change in the promoter boosts expression of the lacI gene about 10-fold.
   3421..3462    +  CDS            rop (fragment): Rop protein, which maintains plasmids at low copy number; rop
   3564..3704    +  misc_feature   bom: basis of mobility region from pBR322
   3890..4478    -  rep_origin     ori: high-copy-number ColE1/pMB1/pBR322/pUC origin of replication
   4649..5509    -  CDS            AmpR: β-lactamase; bla; confers resistance to ampicillin, carbenicillin, and related antibiotics
   5510..5614    -  promoter       AmpR promoter: bla
>Addgene plasmid #31571 | pQTEV-PRKRA | depositor full sequence | sequence record 14467 | Author sequence
CTCGAGAAATCATAAAAAATTTATTTGCTTTGTGAGCGGATAACAATTATAATAGATTCAATTGTGAGCG
GATAACAATTTCACACAGAATTCATTAAAGAGGAGAAATTAACTATGAAACATCACCATCACCATCACCA
TAGCGATTACGACATCCCCACTACTGAGAATCTTTATTTTCAGGGATCCTCCCAGAGCAGGCACCGCGCC
GAGGCCCCGCCGCTGGAGCGCGAGGACAGTGGGACCTTCAGTTTGGGGAAGATGATAACAGCTAAGCCAG
GGAAAACACCGATTCAGGTATTACACGAATACGGCATGAAGACCAAGAACATCCCAGTTTATGAATGTGA
AAGATCTGATGTGCAAATACACGTGCCCACTTTCACCTTCAGAGTAACCGTTGGTGACATAACCTGCACA
GGTGAAGGTACAAGTAAGAAGCTGGCGAAACATAGAGCTGCAGAGGCTGCCATAAACATTTTGAAAGCCA
ATGCAAGTATTTGCTTTGCAGTTCCTGACCCCTTAATGCCTGACCCTTCCAAGCAACCAAAGAACCAGCT
TAATCCTATTGGTTCATTACAGGAATTGGCTATTCATCATGGCTGGAGACTTCCTGAATATACCCTTTCC
CAGGAGGGAGGACCTGCTCATAAGAGAGAATATACTACAATTTGCAGGCTAGAGTCATTTATGGAAACTG
GAAAGGGGGCATCAAAAAAGCAAGCCAAAAGGAATGCTGCTGAGAAATTTCTTGCCAAATTTAGTAATAT
TTCTCCAGAGAACCACATTTCTTTAACAAATGTAGTAGGACATTCTTTAGGATGTACTTGGCATTCCTTG
AGGAATTCTCCTGGTGAAAAGATCAACTTACTGAAAAGAAGCCTCCTCAGTATTCCAAATACAGATTACA
TCCAGCTGCTTAGTGAAATTGCCAAGGAACAAGGTTTTAATATAACATATTTGGATATAGATGAACTGAG
CGCCAATGGACAATATCAATGTCTTGCTGAACTGTCCACCAGCCCCATCACAGTCTGTCATGGCTCCGGT
ATCTCCTGTGGCAATGCACAAAGTGATGCAGCTCACAATGCTTTGCAGTATTTAAAGATAATAGCAGAAA
GAAAGTGAGCGGCCGCTCGACCTGCAGCCAAGCTTAATTAGCTGAGCTTGGACTCCTGTTGATAGATCCA
GTAATGACCTCAGAACTCCATCTGGATTTGTTCAGAACGCTCGGTTGCCGCCGGGCGTTTTTTATTGGTG
AGAATCCAAGCTAGCTTGGCGAGATTTTCAGGAGCTAAGGAAGCTAAAATGGAGAAAAAAATCACTGGAT
ATACCACCGTTGATATATCCCAATGGCATCGTAAAGAACATTTTGAGGCATTTCAGTCAGTTGCTCAATG
TACCTATAACCAGACCGTTCAGCTGGATATTACGGCCTTTTTAAAGACCGTAAAGAAAAATAAGCACAAG
TTTTATCCGGCCTTTATTCACATTCTTGCCCGCCTGATGAATGCTCATCCGGAATTTCGTATGGCAATGA
AAGACGGTGAGCTGGTGATATGGGATAGTGTTCACCCTTGTTACACCGTTTTCCATGAGCAAACTGAAAC
GTTTTCATCGCTCTGGAGTGAATACCACGACGATTTCCGGCAGTTTCTACACATATATTCGCAAGATGTG
GCGTGTTACGGTGAAAACCTGGCCTATTTCCCTAAAGGGTTTATTGAGAATATGTTTTTCGTCTCAGCCA
ATCCCTGGGTGAGTTTCACCAGTTTTGATTTAAACGTGGCCAATATGGACAACTTCTTCGCCCCCGTTTT
CACCATGGGCAAATATTATACGCAAGGCGACAAGGTGCTGATGCCGCTGGCGATTCAGGTTCATCATGCC
GTTTGTGATGGCTTCCATGTCGGCAGAATGCTTAATGAATTACAACAGTACTGCGATGAGTGGCAGGGCG
GGGCGTAATTTTTTTAAGGCAGTTATTGGTGCCCTTAAACGCCTGGGGTAATGACTCTCTAGCTTGAGGC
ATCAAATAAAACGAAAGGCTCAGTCGAAAGACTGGGCCTTTCGTTTTATCTGTTGTTTGTCGGTGAACGC
TCTCCTGAGTAGGACAAATCCGCCCTCTAGATTACGTGCAGTCGATGATAAGCTGTCAAACATGAGAATT
GTGCCTAATGAGTGAGCTAACTTACATTAATTGCGTTGCGCTCACTGCCCGCTTTCCAGTCGGGAAACCT
GTCGTGCCAGCTGCATTAATGAATCGGCCAACGCGCGGGGAGAGGCGGTTTGCGTATTGGGCGCCAGGGT
GGTTTTTCTTTTCACCAGTGAGACGGGCAACAGCTGATTGCCCTTCACCGCCTGGCCCTGAGAGAGTTGC
AGCAAGCGGTCCACGCTGGTTTGCCCCAGCAGGCGAAAATCCTGTTTGATGGTGGTTAACGGCGGGATAT
AACATGAGCTGTCTTCGGTATCGTCGTATCCCACTACCGAGATATCCGCACCAACGCGCAGCCCGGACTC
GGTAATGGCGCGCATTGCGCCCAGCGCCATCTGATCGTTGGCAACCAGCATCGCAGTGGGAACGATGCCC
TCATTCAGCATTTGCATGGTTTGTTGAAAACCGGACATGGCACTCCAGTCGCCTTCCCGTTCCGCTATCG
GCTGAATTTGATTGCGAGTGAGATATTTATGCCAGCCAGCCAGACGCAGACGCGCCGAGACAGAACTTAA
TGGGCCCGCTAACAGCGCGATTTGCTGGTGACCCAATGCGACCAGATGCTCCACGCCCAGTCGCGTACCG
TCTTCATGGGAGAAAATAATACTGTTGATGGGTGTCTGGTCAGAGACATCAAGAAATAACGCCGGAACAT
TAGTGCAGGCAGCTTCCACAGCAATGGCATCCTGGTCATCCAGCGGATAGTTAATGATCAGCCCACTGAC
GCGTTGCGCGAGAAGATTGTGCACCGCCGCTTTACAGGCTTCGACGCCGCTTCGTTCTACCATCGACACC
ACCACGCTGGCACCCAGTTGATCGGCGCGAGATTTAATCGCCGCGACAATTTGCGACGGCGCGTGCAGGG
CCAGACTGGAGGTGGCAACGCCAATCAGCAACGACTGTTTGCCCGCCAGTTGTTGTGCCACGCGGTTGGG
AATGTAATTCAGCTCCGCCATCGCCGCTTCCACTTTTTCCCGCGTTTTCGCAGAAACGTGGCTGGCCTGG
TTCACCACGCGGGAAACGGTCTGATAAGAGACACCGGCATACTCTGCGACATCGTATAACGTTACTGGTT
TCACATTCACCACCCTGAATTGACTCTCTTCCGGGCGCTATCATGCCATACCGCGAAAGGTTTTGCACCA
TTCGATGGTGTCGGAATTTCGGGCAGCGTTGGGTCCTGGCCACGGGTGCGCATGATCTAGAGCTGCCTCG
CGCGTTTCGGTGATGACGGTGAAAACCTCTGACACATGCAGCTCCCGGAGACGGTCACAGCTTGTCTGTA
AGCGGATGCCGGGAGCAGACAAGCCCGTCAGGGCGCGTCAGCGGGTGTTGGCGGGTGTCGGGGCGCAGCC
ATGACCCAGTCACGTAGCGATAGCGGAGTGTATACTGGCTTAACTATGCGGCATCAGAGCAGATTGTACT
GAGAGTGCACCACATGCGGTGTGAAATACCGCACAGATGCGTAAGGAGAAAATACCGCATCAGGCGCTCT
TCCGCTTCCTCGCTCACTGACTCGCTGCGCTCGGTCGTTCGGCTGCGGCGAGCGGTATCAGCTCACTCAA
AGGCGGTAATACGGTTATCCACAGAATCAGGGGATAACGCAGGAAAGAACATGTGAGCAAAAGGCCAGCA
AAAGGCCAGGAACCGTAAAAAGGCCGCGTTGCTGGCGTTTTTCCATAGGCTCCGCCCCCCTGACGAGCAT
CACAAAAATCGACGCTCAAGTCAGAGGTGGCGAAACCCGACAGGACTATAAAGATACCAGGCGTTTCCCC
CTGGAAGCTCCCTCGTGCGCTCTCCTGTTCCGACCCTGCCGCTTACCGGATACCTGTCCGCCTTTCTCCC
TTCGGGAAGCGTGGCGCTTTCTCATAGCTCACGCTGTAGGTATCTCAGTTCGGTGTAGGTCGTTCGCTCC
AAGCTGGGCTGTGTGCACGAACCCCCCGTTCAGCCCGACCGCTGCGCCTTATCCGGTAACTATCGTCTTG
AGTCCAACCCGGTAAGACACGACTTATCGCCACTGGCAGCAGCCACTGGTAACAGGATTAGCAGAGCGAG
GTATGTAGGCGGTGCTACAGAGTTCTTGAAGTGGTGGCCTAACTACGGCTACACTAGAAGGACAGTATTT
GGTATCTGCGCTCTGCTGAAGCCAGTTACCTTCGGAAAAAGAGTTGGTAGCTCTTGATCCGGCAAACAAA
CCACCGCTGGTAGCGGTGGTTTTTTTGTTTGCAAGCAGCAGATTACGCGCAGAAAAAAAGGATCTCAAGA
AGATCCTTTGATCTTTTCTACGGGGTCTGACGCTCAGTGGAACGAAAACTCACGTTAAGGGATTTTGGTC
ATGAGATTATCAAAAAGGATCTTCACCTAGATCCTTTTAAATTAAAAATGAAGTTTTAAATCAATCTAAA
GTATATATGAGTAAACTTGGTCTGACAGTTACCAATGCTTAATCAGTGAGGCACCTATCTCAGCGATCTG
TCTATTTCGTTCATCCATAGTTGCCTGACTCCCCGTCGTGTAGATAACTACGATACGGGAGGGCTTACCA
TCTGGCCCCAGTGCTGCAATGATACCGCGAGACCCACGCTCACCGGCTCCAGATTTATCAGCAATAAACC
AGCCAGCCGGAAGGGCCGAGCGCAGAAGTGGTCCTGCAACTTTATCCGCCTCCATCCAGTCTATTAATTG
TTGCCGGGAAGCTAGAGTAAGTAGTTCGCCAGTTAATAGTTTGCGCAACGTTGTTGCCATTGCTACAGGC
ATCGTGGTGTCACGCTCGTCGTTTGGTATGGCTTCATTCAGCTCCGGTTCCCAACGATCAAGGCGAGTTA
CATGATCCCCCATGTTGTGCAAAAAAGCGGTTAGCTCCTTCGGTCCTCCGATCGTTGTCAGAAGTAAGTT
GGCCGCAGTGTTATCACTCATGGTTATGGCAGCACTGCATAATTCTCTTACTGTCATGCCATCCGTAAGA
TGCTTTTCTGTGACTGGTGAGTACTCAACCAAGTCATTCTGAGAATAGTGTATGCGGCGACCGAGTTGCT
CTTGCCCGGCGTCAATACGGGATAATACCGCGCCACATAGCAGAACTTTAAAAGTGCTCATCATTGGAAA
ACGTTCTTCGGGGCGAAAACTCTCAAGGATCTTACCGCTGTTGAGATCCAGTTCGATGTAACCCACTCGT
GCACCCAACTGATCTTCAGCATCTTTTACTTTCACCAGCGTTTCTGGGTGAGCAAAAACAGGAAGGCAAA
ATGCCGCAAAAAAGGGAATAAGGGCGACACGGAAATGTTGAATACTCATACTCTTCCTTTTTCAATATTA
TTGAAGCATTTATCAGGGTTATTGTCTCATGAGCGGATACATATTTGAATGTATTTAGAAAAATAAACAA
ATAGGGGTTCCGCGCACATTTCCCCGAAAAGTGCCACCTGACGTCTAAGAAACCATTATTATCATGACAT
TAACCTATAAAAATAGGCGTATCACGAGGCCCTTTCGTCTTCAC
