>Addgene plasmid #31571 | pQTEV-PRKRA | addgene partial sequence | sequence record 61104 | pQE-Fwd 5'-CCCGAAAAGTGCCACCTG-3'
AAATAGGCGTATCACGAGGCCCTTTCGTCTTCACCTCGAGAAATCATAAAAAATTTATTTGCTTTGTGAG
CGGATAACAATTATAATAGATTCAATTGTGAGCGGATAACAATTTCACACAGAATTCATTAAAGAGGAGA
AATTAACTATGAAACATCACCATCACCATCACCATAGCGATTACGACATCCCCACTACTGAGAATCTTTA
TTTTCAGGGATCCTCCCAGAGCAGGCACCGCGCCGAGGCCCCGCCGCTGGAGCGCGAGGACAGTGGGACC
TTCAGTTTGGGGAAGATGATAACAGCTAAGCCAGGGAAAACACCGATTCAGGTATTACACGAATACGGCA
TGAAGACCAAGAACATCCCAGTTTATGAATGTGAAAGATCTGATGTGCAAATACACGTGCCCACTTTCAC
CTTCAGAGTAACCGTTGGTGACATAACCTGCACAGGTGAAGGTACAAGTAAGAAGCTGGCGAAACATAGA
GCTGCAGAGGCTGCCATAAACATTTTGAAAGCCAATGCAAGTATTTGCTTTGCAGTTCCTGACCCCTTAA
TGCCTGACCCTTCCAAGCAACCAAAGAACCAGCTTAATCCTATTGGTTCATTACAGGAATTGGCTATTCA
TCATGGCTGGAGACTTCCTGAATATACCCTTTCCCAGGAGGGAGGACCTGCTCATAAGAGAGAATATACT
ACAATTTGCAGGCTAGAGTCATTTATGGAAACTGGAAAGGGGGCATCAAAAAAGCAAGCCAAAAGGAATG
CTGCTGAGAAATTTCTTGCCAAATTTAGTAATATTTCTCCAGAGAACCACATTTCTTTAACAAATGTAGT
AGGACATTCTTTAGGATGTACTTGG
